Addgene plasmid #184810: pGST2-TSG101 (2-145)
Purpose: Bacterial expression of TSG101 UEV domain (aa 2-145)
Depositing lab: James Hurley. Depositing organization: University of California, Berkeley. Publication: Crystallographic and functional analysis of the ESCRT-I /HIV-1 Gag PTAP interaction. Im YJ, Kuo L, Ren X, Burgos PV, Zhao XZ, Liu F, Burke TR, Bonifacino JS, Freed EO, Hurley JH. Structure. 2010 Nov 10. 18(11):1536-47. 10.1016/j.str.2010.08.010 PubMed 21070952.
Backbone
  Vector backbone: pGST parallel2
  Vector type: Bacterial Expression
Growth in bacteria
  Bacterial resistance: Ampicillin, 100 μg/mL
  Growth temperature: 37°C
  Growth strain: DH5alpha
  Copy number: Low Copy
Gene/Insert
  Gene/Insert name: TSG101
  Species: H. sapiens (human)
  Mutation: aa 2-145 only
  Entrez Gene: TSG101 (a.k.a. TSG10, VPS23)
  Promoter: tac
  Tag / fusion protein: GST (N terminal on insert)
  Cloning method: Restriction Enzyme; 5′ cloning site BamHI (unknown if destroyed); 3′ cloning site EcoRI (unknown if destroyed)
Terms and licenses: Academic/Nonprofit Terms; Industry Terms: Not Available to Industry
Depositor comments: GST-TEVsite-TSG101 (2-145)-stop
How to cite: pGST2-TSG101 (2-145) was a gift from James Hurley (Addgene plasmid # 184810 ; http://n2t.net/addgene:184810 ; RRID:Addgene_184810)
