[The description below was written by a language model from this plasmid's Addgene catalogue record and pLannotate feature annotations shown in this document.]
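Description:
pGST2-TSG101 (2-145) is a 5,472 bp bacterial expression plasmid built on the pGST parallel2 backbone, designed to produce the UEV domain of human TSG101 (residues 2–145) as a cleavable GST fusion in E. coli. It replicates from a ColE1/pMB1-family origin. The catalogue lists it as low copy, whereas the automated annotation gives the generic high-copy label for this origin class and finds only fragments of rop and the pBR322 bom region. Selection is by ampicillin through the bla (AmpR) gene driven by its own promoter.

The expression cassette is driven by the tac promoter, a strong trp/lac hybrid, followed by a lac operator. The plasmid carries its own lacI gene and promoter, so transcription is repressed until relieved by IPTG or lactose. Downstream lies the Schistosoma japonicum glutathione S-transferase coding sequence, then a TEV protease recognition site, then the TSG101 fragment, which was inserted between BamHI and EcoRI sites and ends in a stop codon according to the depositor's notes. GST allows affinity capture on glutathione resin, and TEV cleavage can then release the UEV domain from the tag. The table also annotates a CAP site, lac promoter, lac operator and lacZα fragment next to lacI, plus a short yciV fragment. These appear to be backbone remnants rather than functional parts of the design.

TSG101 is the ESCRT-I subunit that binds ubiquitinated cargo and is involved in the budding of many viruses. The associated publication concerns crystallographic and functional analysis of the ESCRT-I interaction with the HIV-1 Gag PTAP motif, so the construct suits preparation of recombinant UEV domain for structural and binding studies.
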