Features (pLannotate 1.2.2; 18 found; start..end, strand, type, name):
    495..516     +  protein_bind   CAP binding site: CAP binding activates transcription in the presence of cAMP. E. coli catabolite activator protein
    531..561     +  promoter       lac promoter: promoter for the E. coli lac operon
    569..585     +  protein_bind   lac operator: The lac repressor binds to the lac operator to inhibit transcription in E. coli. This inhibition can be relieved by adding lactose or isopropyl-β-D-thiogalactopyranoside (IPTG). lac repressor encoded by lacI
    605..778     +  CDS            lacZα: LacZα fragment of β-galactosidase; lacZ fragment
   1042..1158    -  CDS            yciV (fragment): RNAAM_ECOLI - Also known as trpH From Escherichia coli (strain K12).
   1234..1262    +  promoter       tac promoter: strong E. coli promoter; hybrid between the trp and lac UV5 promoters
   1270..1286    +  protein_bind   lac operator: The lac repressor binds to the lac operator to inhibit transcription in E. coli. This inhibition can be relieved by adding lactose or isopropyl-β-D-thiogalactopyranoside (IPTG). lac repressor encoded by lacI
   1309..1962    +  CDS            GST26_SCHJA: Experimental evidence at protein level: Swiss-Prot protein existence level 1. GST isoenzymes appear to play a central role in the parasite detoxification system. Other functions are also suspected including a role in increasing the solubility of haematin in the parasite gut. From Schistosoma japonicum (Blood fluke).
   1975..1995    +  CDS            TEV site: tobacco etch virus (TEV) protease recognition and cleavage site
   2008..2439    +  CDS            TSG101 (fragment): TS101_HUMAN - Experimental evidence at protein level: Swiss-Prot protein existence level 1. Component of the ESCRT-I complex, a regulator of vesicular trafficking process. Binds to ubiquitinated cargo proteins and is required for the sorting of endocytic ubiquitinated cargos into multivesicular bodies (MVBs). Mediates the association between the ESCRT-0 and ESCRT-I complex. Required for completion of cytokinesis; the function requires CEP55. May be involved in cell growth and differentiation. Acts as a negative growth regulator. Involved in the budding of many viruses through an interaction wi
   2540..2579    +  CDS            rop (fragment): Rop protein, which maintains plasmids at low copy number; rop
   2681..2721    +  misc_feature   bom (fragment): basis of mobility region from pBR322
   2826..2930    +  promoter       AmpR promoter: bla
   2931..3791    +  CDS            AmpR: β-lactamase; bla; confers resistance to ampicillin, carbenicillin, and related antibiotics
   3962..4550    +  rep_origin     ori: high-copy-number ColE1/pMB1/pBR322/pUC origin of replication
   4736..4787    -  misc_feature   bom (fragment): basis of mobility region from pBR322
   4794..4871    +  promoter       lacI promoter: lacI
   4872..482     +  CDS            lacI (across the origin): lac repressor; lacI; The lac repressor binds to the lac operator to inhibit transcription in E. coli. This inhibition can be relieved by adding lactose or isopropyl-β-D-thiogalactopyranoside (IPTG).
>Addgene plasmid #184810 | pGST2-TSG101 (2-145) | addgene full sequence | sequence record 365322 | Addgene NGS Result
GGCATAAATATCTCACTCGCAATCAAATTCAGCCGATAGCGGAACGGGAAGGCGACTGGAGTGCCATGTC
CGGTTTTCAACAAACCATGCAAATGCTGAATGAGGGCATCGTTCCCACTGCGATGCTGGTTGCCAACGAT
CAGATGGCGCTGGGCGCAATGCGCGCCATTACCGAGTCCGGGCTGCGCGTTGGTGCGGATATCTCGGTAG
TGGGATACGACGATACCGAAGACAGCTCATGTTATATCCCGCCGTTAACCACCATCAAACAGGATTTTCG
CCTGCTGGGGCAAACCAGCGTGGACCGCTTGCTGCAACTCTCTCAGGGCCAGGCGGTGAAGGGCAATCAG
CTGTTGCCCGTCTCACTGGTGAAAAGAAAAACCACCCTGGCGCCCAATACGCAAACCGCCTCTCCCCGCG
CGTTGGCCGATTCATTAATGCAGCTGGCACGACAGGTTTCCCGACTGGAAAGCGGGCAGTGAGCGCAACG
CAATTAATGTAAGTTAGCTCACTCATTAGGCACCCCAGGCTTTACACTTTATGCTTCCGGCTCGTATGTT
GTGTGGAATTGTGAGCGGATAACAATTTCACACAGGAAACAGCTATGACCATGATTACGGATTCACTGGC
CGTCGTTTTACAACGTCGTGACTGGGAAAACCCTGGCGTTACCCAACTTAATCGCCTTGCAGCACATCCC
CCTTTCGCCAGCTGGCGTAATAGCGAAGAGGCCCGCACCGATCGCCCTTCCCAACAGTTGCGCAGCCTGA
ATGGCGAATGGCGCTTTGCCTGGTTTCCGGCACCAGAAGCGGTGCCGGAAAGCTGGCTGGAGTGCGATCT
TCCTGAGGCCGATACTGTCGTCGTCCCCTCAAACTGGCAGATGCACGGTTACGATGCGCCCATCTACACC
AACGTGACCTATCCCATTACGGTCAATCCGCCGTTTGTTCCCACGGAGAATCCGACGGGTTGTTACTCGC
TCACATTTAATGTTGATGAAAGCTGGCTACAGGAAGGCCAGACGCGAATTATTTTTGATGGCGTTGGAAT
TAGCTTATCGACTGCACGGTGCACCAATGCTTCTGGCGTCAGGCAGCCATCGGAAGCTGTGGTATGGCTG
TGCAGGTCGTAAATCACTGCATAATTCGTGTCGCTCAAGGCGCACTCCCGTTCTGGATAATGTTTTTTGC
GCCGACATCATAACGGTTCTGGCAAATATTCTGAAATGAGCTGTTGACAATTAATCATCGGCTCGTATAA
TGTGTGGAATTGTGAGCGGATAACAATTTCACACAGGAAACAGTATTCATGTCCCCTATACTAGGTTATT
GGAAAATTAAGGGCCTTGTGCAACCCACTCGACTTCTTTTGGAATATCTTGAAGAAAAATATGAAGAGCA
TTTGTATGAGCGCGATGAAGGTGATAAATGGCGAAACAAAAAGTTTGAATTGGGTTTGGAGTTTCCCAAT
CTTCCTTATTATATTGATGGTGATGTTAAATTAACACAGTCTATGGCCATCATACGTTATATAGCTGACA
AGCACAACATGTTGGGTGGTTGTCCAAAAGAGCGTGCAGAGATTTCAATGCTTGAAGGAGCGGTTTTGGA
TATTAGATACGGTGTTTCGAGAATTGCATATAGTAAAGACTTTGAAACTCTCAAAGTTGATTTTCTTAGC
AAGCTACCTGAAATGCTGAAAATGTTCGAAGATCGTTTATGTCATAAAACATATTTAAATGGTGATCATG
TAACCCATCCTGACTTCATGTTGTATGACGCTCTTGATGTTGTTTTATACATGGACCCAATGTGCCTGGA
TGCGTTCCCAAAATTAGTTTGTTTTAAAAAACGTATTGAAGCTATCCCACAAATTGATAAGTACTTGAAA
TCCAGCAAGTATATAGCATGGCCTTTGCAGGGCTGGCAAGCCACGTTTGGTGGTGGCGACCATCCTCCAA
AAATCGATACGACCGAAAACCTGTATTTTCAGGGCGCCATGGGATCCGCGGTGTCGGAGAGCCAGCTCAA
GAAAATGGTGTCCAAGTACAAATACAGAGACCTAACTGTACGTGAAACTGTCAATGTTATTACTCTATAC
AAAGATCTCAAACCTGTTTTGGATTCATATGTTTTTAACGATGGCAGTTCCAGGGAACTAATGAACCTCA
CTGGAACAATCCCTGTGCCTTATAGAGGTAATACATACAATATTCCAATATGCCTATGGCTACTGGACAC
ATACCCATATAATCCCCCTATCTGTTTTGTTAAGCCTACTAGTTCAATGACTATTAAAACAGGAAAGCAT
GTTGATGCAAATGGGAAGATATATCTTCCTTATCTACATGAATGGAAACACCCACAGTCAGACTTGTTGG
GGCTTATTCAGGTCATGATTGTGGTATTTGGAGATGAACCTCCAGTCTTCTCTCGTCCTTGAGAATTCAA
AGGCCTACGTCGACGAGCTCACTAGTCGCGGCCGCTTTCGAATCTAGAGCCTGCAGTCTCGAGCGGCCGC
ATCGTGACTGACTGACGATCTGCCTCGCGCGTTTCGGTGATGACGGTGAAAACCTCTGACACATGCAGCT
CCCGGAGACGGTCACAGCTTGTCTGTAAGCGGATGCCGGGAGCAGACAAGCCCGTCAGGGCGCGTCAGCG
GGTGTTGGCGGGTGTCGGGGCGCAGCCATGACCCAGTCACGTAGCGATAGCGGAGTGTATAATTCTTGAA
GACGAAAGGGCCTCGTGATACGCCTATTTTTATAGGTTAATGTCATGATAATAATGGTTTCTTAGACGTC
AGGTGGCACTTTTCGGGGAAATGTGCGCGGAACCCCTATTTGTTTATTTTTCTAAATACATTCAAATATG
TATCCGCTCATGAGACAATAACCCTGATAAATGCTTCAATAATATTGAAAAAGGAAGAGTATGAGTATTC
AACATTTCCGTGTCGCCCTTATTCCCTTTTTTGCGGCATTTTGCCTTCCTGTTTTTGCTCACCCAGAAAC
GCTGGTGAAAGTAAAAGATGCTGAAGATCAGTTGGGTGCACGAGTGGGTTACATCGAACTGGATCTCAAC
AGCGGTAAGATCCTTGAGAGTTTTCGCCCCGAAGAACGTTTTCCAATGATGAGCACTTTTAAAGTTCTGC
TATGTGGCGCGGTATTATCCCGTGTTGACGCCGGGCAAGAGCAACTCGGTCGCCGCATACACTATTCTCA
GAATGACTTGGTTGAGTACTCACCAGTCACAGAAAAGCATCTTACGGATGGCATGACAGTAAGAGAATTA
TGCAGTGCTGCCATAACCATGAGTGATAACACTGCGGCCAACTTACTTCTGACAACGATCGGAGGACCGA
AGGAGCTAACCGCTTTTTTGCACAACATGGGGGATCATGTAACTCGCCTTGATCGTTGGGAACCGGAGCT
GAATGAAGCCATACCAAACGACGAGCGTGACACCACGATGCCTGCAGCAATGGCAACAACGTTGCGCAAA
CTATTAACTGGCGAACTACTTACTCTAGCTTCCCGGCAACAATTAATAGACTGGATGGAGGCGGATAAAG
TTGCAGGACCACTTCTGCGCTCGGCCCTTCCGGCTGGCTGGTTTATTGCTGATAAATCTGGAGCCGGTGA
GCGTGGGTCTCGCGGTATCATTGCAGCACTGGGGCCAGATGGTAAGCCCTCCCGTATCGTAGTTATCTAC
ACGACGGGGAGTCAGGCAACTATGGATGAACGAAATAGACAGATCGCTGAGATAGGTGCCTCACTGATTA
AGCATTGGTAACTGTCAGACCAAGTTTACTCATATATACTTTAGATTGATTTAAAACTTCATTTTTAATT
TAAAAGGATCTAGGTGAAGATCCTTTTTGATAATCTCATGACCAAAATCCCTTAACGTGAGTTTTCGTTC
CACTGAGCGTCAGACCCCGTAGAAAAGATCAAAGGATCTTCTTGAGATCCTTTTTTTCTGCGCGTAATCT
GCTGCTTGCAAACAAAAAAACCACCGCTACCAGCGGTGGTTTGTTTGCCGGATCAAGAGCTACCAACTCT
TTTTCCGAAGGTAACTGGCTTCAGCAGAGCGCAGATACCAAATACTGTCCTTCTAGTGTAGCCGTAGTTA
GGCCACCACTTCAAGAACTCTGTAGCACCGCCTACATACCTCGCTCTGCTAATCCTGTTACCAGTGGCTG
CTGCCAGTGGCGATAAGTCGTGTCTTACCGGGTTGGACTCAAGACGATAGTTACCGGATAAGGCGCAGCG
GTCGGGCTGAACGGGGGGTTCGTGCACACAGCCCAGCTTGGAGCGAACGACCTACACCGAACTGAGATAC
CTACAGCGTGAGCTATGAGAAAGCGCCACGCTTCCCGAAGGGAGAAAGGCGGACAGGTATCCGGTAAGCG
GCAGGGTCGGAACAGGAGAGCGCACGAGGGAGCTTCCAGGGGGAAACGCCTGGTATCTTTATAGTCCTGT
CGGGTTTCGCCACCTCTGACTTGAGCGTCGATTTTTGTGATGCTCGTCAGGGGGGCGGAGCCTATGGAAA
AACGCCAGCAACGCGGCCTTTTTACGGTTCCTGGCCTTTTGCTGGCCTTTTGCTCACATGTTCTTTCCTG
CGTTATCCCCTGATTCTGTGGATAACCGTATTACCGCCTTTGAGTGAGCTGATACCGCTCGCCGCAGCCG
AACGACCGAGCGCAGCGAGTCAGTGAGCGAGGAAGCGGAAGAGCGCCTGATGCGGTATTTTCTCCTTACG
CATCTGTGCGGTATTTCACACCGCATAAATTCCGACACCATCGAATGGCGCAAAACCTTTCGCGGTATGG
CATGATAGCGCCCGGAAGAGAGTCAATTCAGGGTGGTGAATGTGAAACCAGTAACGTTATACGATGTCGC
AGAGTATGCCGGTGTCTCTTATCAGACCGTTTCCCGCGTGGTGAACCAGGCCAGCCACGTTTCTGCGAAA
ACGCGGGAAAAAGTGGAAGCGGCGATGGCGGAGCTGAATTACATTCCCAACCGCGTGGCACAACAACTGG
CGGGCAAACAGTCGTTGCTGATTGGCGTTGCCACCTCCAGTCTGGCCCTGCACGCGCCGTCGCAAATTGT
CGCGGCGATTAAATCTCGCGCCGATCAACTGGGTGCCAGCGTGGTGGTGTCGATGGTAGAACGAAGCGGC
GTCGAAGCCTGTAAAGCGGCGGTGCACAATCTTCTCGCGCAACGCGTCAGTGGGCTGATCATTAACTATC
CGCTGGATGACCAGGATGCCATTGCTGTGGAAGCTGCCTGCACTAATGTTCCGGCGTTATTTCTTGATGT
CTCTGACCAGACACCCATCAACAGTATTATTTTCTCCCATGAAGACGGTACGCGACTGGGCGTGGAGCAT
CTGGTCGCATTGGGTCACCAGCAAATCGCGCTGTTAGCGGGCCCATTAAGTTCTGTCTCGGCGCGTCTGC
GTCTGGCTGGCT
